Addgene plasmid #100718: B270 + SPRTN sgSTOP
Purpose: B270 plasmid expressing SPRTN sgSTOP (cloned in BbsI site) in combination with ATP1A1 sgSTOP
Depositing lab: Alberto Ciccia. Depositing organization: Columbia University. Publication: CRISPR-Mediated Base Editing Enables Efficient Disruption of Eukaryotic Genes through Induction of STOP Codons. Billon P, Bryant EE, Joseph SA, Nambiar TS, Hayward SB, Rothstein R, Ciccia A. Mol Cell. 2017 Sep 4. pii: S1097-2765(17)30605-6. doi: 10.1016/j.molcel.2017.08.008. PubMed 28890334.
Backbone
  Vector backbone: B270 expressing SPRTN sgSTOP in combination with ATP1A1 sgSTOP
  Total vector size (bp): 2636
  Vector type: Mammalian Expression, CRISPR
Growth in bacteria
  Bacterial resistance: Ampicillin, 100 μg/mL
  Growth temperature: 37°C
  Growth strain: DH5alpha
  Copy number: Unknown
Gene/Insert
  Gene/Insert name: sgSTOP targeting SPRTN (cloned using BbsI)
  gRNA/shRNA sequence: SPRTN sgRNA: GGGCCAGCTGGAGGCCGTCG
  Species: H. sapiens (human)
  Cloning method: Restriction Enzyme; 5′ cloning site BbsI (destroyed during cloning); 3′ cloning site BbsI (destroyed during cloning)
  Sequencing primers: 5′ GAGGTACCTCGAGGAATTCTCTAGA
Terms and licenses: Academic/Nonprofit Terms; Industry Terms: Not Available to Industry
How to cite: B270 + SPRTN sgSTOP was a gift from Alberto Ciccia (Addgene plasmid # 100718 ; http://n2t.net/addgene:100718 ; RRID:Addgene_100718)
