[The description below was written by a language model from this plasmid's Addgene catalogue record and the feature table of its GenBank file.]
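Description:
B270 + SPRTN sgSTOP is a compact 2,636 bp mammalian CRISPR guide-expression plasmid that carries two single-guide RNA cassettes and nothing else beyond its bacterial maintenance functions. It replicates in E. coli from a high-copy ColE1/pUC-type origin and is selected with ampicillin through the beta-lactamase gene and its native promoter. It has no mammalian selection marker, reporter, or viral element, and it does not encode a Cas9 or base-editor protein. The editing enzyme must therefore be supplied from a separate construct.

The payload consists of two tandem units, each made up of a human U6 RNA polymerase III promoter followed by a short spacer region and the Streptococcus pyogenes Cas9 guide RNA scaffold. One unit carries a guide against human SPRTN, which was inserted into the B270 backbone through BbsI sites that were destroyed during cloning. The other expresses a guide against ATP1A1 that is already part of the backbone. The feature table does not indicate which cassette holds which guide.

Both are "sgSTOP" guides. According to the associated publication title, these direct CRISPR-mediated base editing to create premature stop codons, disrupting a gene by that route. Co-expressing the two guides from one plasmid allows SPRTN and ATP1A1 to be targeted in the same transfected human cells. The record does not explain why ATP1A1 is paired with the gene of interest. A plausible reason is co-selection or enrichment of edited cells, but this is not stated.
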