LOCUS       Exported 2636 bp ds-DNA circular SYN 12-MAY-2021
DEFINITION  B270 plasmid expressing SPRTN sgSTOP (cloned in BbsI site) in
            combination with ATP1A1 sgSTOP.
ACCESSION   .
VERSION     .
KEYWORDS    B270 + SPRTN sgSTOP
SOURCE      synthetic DNA construct
  ORGANISM  synthetic DNA construct
REFERENCE   1 (bases 1 to 2636)
  AUTHORS   Billon P, Bryant EE, Joseph SA, Nambiar TS, Hayward SB, Rothstein R,
            Ciccia A
  TITLE     CRISPR-Mediated Base Editing Enables Efficient Disruption of
            Eukaryotic Genes through Induction of STOP Codons.
  JOURNAL   Mol Cell. 2017 Sep 4. pii: S1097-2765(17)30605-6. doi:
            10.1016/j.molcel.2017.08.008.
  PUBMED    28890334
REFERENCE   2 (bases 1 to 2636)
  AUTHORS   .
  TITLE     Direct Submission
  JOURNAL   Exported May 12, 2021 from SnapGene Server 1.1.58
            http://www.snapgene.com
FEATURES             Location/Qualifiers
     source          1..2636
                     /organism="synthetic DNA construct"
                     /mol_type="other DNA"
     promoter        82..322
                     /label=U6 promoter
                     /note="RNA polymerase III promoter for human U6 snRNA"
     misc_RNA        351..426
                     /label=gRNA scaffold
                     /note="guide RNA scaffold for the Streptococcus pyogenes
                     CRISPR/Cas9 system"
     promoter        440..680
                     /label=U6 promoter
                     /note="RNA polymerase III promoter for human U6 snRNA"
     misc_RNA        709..784
                     /label=gRNA scaffold
                     /note="guide RNA scaffold for the Streptococcus pyogenes
                     CRISPR/Cas9 system"
     rep_origin      complement(887..1475)
                     /direction=LEFT
                     /label=ori
                     /note="high-copy-number ColE1/pMB1/pBR322/pUC origin of
                     replication"
     primer_bind     complement(967..986)
                     /label=pBR322ori-F
                     /note="pBR322 origin, forward primer"
     CDS             complement(1646..2506)
                     /codon_start=1
                     /gene="bla"
                     /product="beta-lactamase"
                     /label=AmpR
                     /note="confers resistance to ampicillin, carbenicillin, and
                     related antibiotics"
                     /translation="MSIQHFRVALIPFFAAFCLPVFAHPETLVKVKDAEDQLGARVGYI
                     ELDLNSGKILESFRPEERFPMMSTFKVLLCGAVLSRIDAGQEQLGRRIHYSQNDLVEYS
                     PVTEKHLTDGMTVRELCSAAITMSDNTAANLLLTTIGGPKELTAFLHNMGDHVTRLDRW
                     EPELNEAIPNDERDTTMPVAMATTLRKLLTGELLTLASRQQLIDWMEADKVAGPLLRSA
                     LPAGWFIADKSGAGERGSRGIIAALGPDGKPSRIVVIYTTGSQATMDERNRQIAEIGAS
                     LIKHW"
     primer_bind     2269..2288
                     /label=Amp-R
                     /note="Ampicillin resistance gene, reverse primer"
     promoter        complement(2507..2611)
                     /gene="bla"
                     /label=AmpR promoter
ORIGIN
        1 gacgtcgcta gctgtacaaa aaagcaggct ttaaaggaac caattcagtc gactggatcc
       61 ggtaccaagg tcgggcagga agagggccta tttcccatga ttccttcata tttgcatata
      121 cgatacaagg ctgttagaga gataattaga attaatttga ctgtaaacac aaagatatta
      181 gtacaaaata cgtgacgtag aaagtaataa tttcttgggt agtttgcagt tttaaaatta
      241 tgttttaaaa tggactatca tatgcttacc gtaacttgaa agtatttcga tttcttggct
      301 ttatatatct tgtggaaagg acgaaacacc gatccaagct gctacagaag gttttagagc
      361 tagaaatagc aagttaaaat aaggctagtc cgttatcaac ttgaaaaagt ggcaccgagt
      421 cggtgctttt tttaagcttg agggcctatt tcccatgatt ccttcatatt tgcatatacg
      481 atacaaggct gttagagaga taattggaat taatttgact gtaaacacaa agatattagt
      541 acaaaatacg tgacgtagaa agtaataatt tcttgggtag tttgcagttt taaaattatg
      601 ttttaaaatg gactatcata tgcttaccgt aacttgaaag tatttcgatt tcttggcttt
      661 atatatcttg tggaaaggac gaaacaccgg gccagctgga ggccgtcggt tttagagcta
      721 gaaatagcaa gttaaaataa ggctagtccg ttatcaactt gaaaaagtgg caccgagtcg
      781 gtgctttttt tctagagaat tcctcgaggt acctctctac atatgacatg tgagcaaaag
      841 gccagcaaaa ggccaggaac cgtaaaaagg ccgcgttgct ggcgtttttc cataggctcc
      901 gcccccctga cgagcatcac aaaaatcgac gctcaagtca gaggtggcga aacccgacag
      961 gactataaag ataccaggcg tttccccctg gaagctccct cgtgcgctct cctgttccga
     1021 ccctgccgct taccggatac ctgtccgcct ttctcccttc gggaagcgtg gcgctttctc
     1081 atagctcacg ctgtaggtat ctcagttcgg tgtaggtcgt tcgctccaag ctgggctgtg
     1141 tgcacgaacc ccccgttcag cccgaccgct gcgccttatc cggtaactat cgtcttgagt
     1201 ccaacccggt aagacacgac ttatcgccac tggcagcagc cactggtaac aggattagca
     1261 gagcgaggta tgtaggcggt gctacagagt tcttgaagtg gtggcctaac tacggctaca
     1321 ctagaagaac agtatttggt atctgcgctc tgctgaagcc agttaccttc ggaaaaagag
     1381 ttggtagctc ttgatccggc aaacaaacca ccgctggtag cggtggtttt tttgtttgca
     1441 agcagcagat tacgcgcaga aaaaaaggat ctcaagaaga tcctttgatc ttttctacgg
     1501 ggtctgacgc tcagtggaac gaaaactcac gttaagggat tttggtcatg agattatcaa
     1561 aaaggatctt cacctagatc cttttaaatt aaaaatgaag ttttaaatca atctaaagta
     1621 tatatgagta aacttggtct gacagttacc aatgcttaat cagtgaggca cctatctcag
     1681 cgatctgtct atttcgttca tccatagttg cctgactccc cgtcgtgtag ataactacga
     1741 tacgggaggg cttaccatct ggccccagtg ctgcaatgat accgcgagac ccacgctcac
     1801 cggctccaga tttatcagca ataaaccagc cagccggaag ggccgagcgc agaagtggtc
     1861 ctgcaacttt atccgcctcc atccagtcta ttaattgttg ccgggaagct agagtaagta
     1921 gttcgccagt taatagtttg cgcaacgttg ttgccattgc tacaggcatc gtggtgtcac
     1981 gctcgtcgtt tggtatggct tcattcagct ccggttccca acgatcaagg cgagttacat
     2041 gatcccccat gttgtgcaaa aaagcggtta gctccttcgg tcctccgatc gttgtcagaa
     2101 gtaagttggc cgcagtgtta tcactcatgg ttatggcagc actgcataat tctcttactg
     2161 tcatgccatc cgtaagatgc ttttctgtga ctggtgagta ctcaaccaag tcattctgag
     2221 aatagtgtat gcggcgaccg agttgctctt gcccggcgtc aatacgggat aataccgcgc
     2281 cacatagcag aactttaaaa gtgctcatca ttggaaaacg ttcttcgggg cgaaaactct
     2341 caaggatctt accgctgttg agatccagtt cgatgtaacc cactcgtgca cccaactgat
     2401 cttcagcatc ttttactttc accagcgttt ctgggtgagc aaaaacagga aggcaaaatg
     2461 ccgcaaaaaa gggaataagg gcgacacgga aatgttgaat actcatactc ttcctttttc
     2521 aatattattg aagcatttat cagggttatt gtctcatgag cggatacata tttgaatgta
     2581 tttagaaaaa taaacaaata ggggttccgc gcacatttcc ccgaaaagtg ccacct
//
