>Addgene plasmid #100718 | B270 + SPRTN sgSTOP | depositor partial sequence | sequence record 190282 | sequenced using GAGGTACCTCGAGGAATTCTCTAGA
NTNGTCTGACTCGCGTGCACTTTTTCAGTTGATAACGGACTAGCCTTATTTTAACTTGCTATTTCTAGCT
CTAAAACCGACGGCCTCCAGCTGGCCCGGTGTTTCGTCCTTTCCACAAGATATATAAAGCCAAGAAATCG
AAATACTTTCAAGTTACGGTAAGCATATGATAGTCCATTTTAAAACATAATTTTAAAACTGCAAACTACC
CAAGAAATTATTACTTTCTACGTCACGTATTTTGTACTAATATCTTTGTGTTTACAGTCAAATTAATTCC
AATTATCTCTCTAACAGCCTTGTATCGTATATGCAAATATGAAGGAATCATGGGAAATAGGCCCTCAAGC
TTAAAAAAAGCACCGACTCGGTGCCACTTTTTCAAGTTGATAACGGACTAGCCTTATTTTAACTTGCTAT
TTCTAGCTCTAAAACCTTCTGTAGCAGCTTGGATCGGTGTTTCGTCCTTTCCACAAGATATATAAAGCCA
AGAAATCGAAATACTTTCAAGTTACGGTAAGCATATGATAGTCCATTTTAAAACATAATTTTAAAACTGC
AAACTACCCAAGAAATTATTACTTTCTACGTCACGTATTTTGTACTAATATCTTTGTGTTTACAGTCAAA
TTAATTCTAATTATCTCTCTAACAGCCTTGTATCGTATATGCAAATATGAAGGAATCATGGGAAATAGGC
CCTCTTCCTGCCCGACCTTGGTACCGGATCCAGTCGACTGAATTGGTTCCTTTAAAGCCTGCTTTTTTGT
ACAGCTAGCGACGTCAGGTGGCACTTTTCGGGGAAATGTGCGCGGAACCCCTATTTGTTTATTTTTCTAA
ATACATTCAAATATGTATCCGCTCATGAGACAATAACCCTGATAAATGCTTCAATAATATTGAAAAAGAA
GAGTATGAGTATTCAACATTTCCGTGTCGCCCTTATTCCCTTTTTTGCGGCATTTTGCCTTCCTGTTTTG
CTCACCCAGAAACGCTGGTGAAAGTAAAGATGCTGAAGATCAGTGGGTGCCCGAGTGGGTTACATCGAAC
TGGATCTCAACAGCGGTAGATCCTTGAGAGTTTCGCCCCGAGACGTTTCCATGATGAGCACTTTAAAGTC
TGCTATGTGGCGCGGATTATCCGTATTGACGCGGGCAGAGCACTCGTCGCCGCATACACTATCTCAGAAT
GACTGTGATACTCACAGTCANAAAAGCATCTTACGATGCATGAGTAAGAGATATGCAGGCTGCNAACATG
AAGTATAAANCGCGCACATNACTCTGACACGATTCG
